Addgene plasmid #47260: TAL3541
Depositing lab: Keith Joung. Depositing organization: Massachusetts General Hospital. Publication: Targeted gene disruption in somatic zebrafish cells using engineered TALENs. Sander JD, Cade L, Khayter C, Reyon D, Peterson RT, Joung JK, Yeh JR. Nat Biotechnol. 2011 Aug 5;29(8):697-8. doi: 10.1038/nbt.1934. PubMed 21822241.
Backbone
  Vector backbone: JDS78
  Backbone manufacturer: Addgene plasmid #32290
  Backbone size w/o insert (bp): 6447
  Vector type: Mammalian Expression ; T7
Growth in bacteria
  Bacterial resistance: Ampicillin, 100 μg/mL
  Growth temperature: 37°C
  Growth strain: XL1 Blue
  Copy number: High Copy
Gene/Insert
  Gene/Insert name: ZebrafishCommunity-six4a-right (alt name: six4a)
  Species: D. rerio (zebrafish)
  Insert size (bp): 1430
  Entrez Gene: six4a (a.k.a. fk50f02, six4.2, six4b, wu:fk50f02)
  Promoter: CMV
  Tag / fusion protein: 3X Flag (N terminal on backbone); WT FOKI (C terminal on backbone)
  Cloning method: Restriction Enzyme; 5′ cloning site BsmBI (destroyed during cloning); 3′ cloning site BsmBI (destroyed during cloning)
  Sequencing primers: 5′ CMV-F; 3′ BGH-rev
Terms and licenses: Academic/Nonprofit Terms; Industry Terms: Not Available to Industry
Depositor comments: Target binding site: TGAGAAAGCCAAAGAGGT It is strongly recommended that users perform a diagnostic digest to verify this plasmid prior to use. For example, a double digest of the plasmid with BamHI and KpnI should result in two bands at 2.3kb and 5.8kb.
How to cite: TAL3541 was a gift from Keith Joung (Addgene plasmid # 47260 ; http://n2t.net/addgene:47260 ; RRID:Addgene_47260)
