[The description below was written by a language model from this plasmid's Addgene catalogue record.]
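Description:
TAL3541 is a TALEN expression plasmid built on the JDS78 backbone, a mammalian expression vector that also carries a T7 promoter. It is maintained in E. coli as a high-copy plasmid under ampicillin selection. The insert, about 1.4 kb, is an engineered array of TAL effector repeats named ZebrafishCommunity-six4a-right. It was placed into the roughly 6.4 kb backbone through BsmBI sites that were destroyed during cloning. The repeat array is designed to recognise a specific DNA site in the zebrafish (D. rerio) six4a gene, so the insert is a synthetic DNA-binding domain directed against that locus, not a copy of the six4a coding sequence.

The backbone supplies the flanking protein parts. A 3X FLAG tag sits at the N terminus for detection, and a wild-type FokI nuclease domain is fused at the C terminus. The complete open reading frame therefore encodes one TALEN monomer. FokI cuts only as a dimer, so this "right" monomer is meant to be paired with a corresponding "left" TALEN that binds the adjacent half-site. The pair creates a double-strand break between the two sites, and error-prone repair of that break can disrupt the gene. Expression in cells is driven by the CMV promoter. The T7 designation suggests the coding sequence can also be transcribed in vitro to make mRNA, which would suit embryo injection, although the record does not describe this use directly. The associated work concerns targeted gene disruption in somatic zebrafish cells using engineered TALENs. No feature table was provided, so details such as the polyadenylation signal and origin of replication are not stated.
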