>Addgene plasmid #47260 | TAL3541 | depositor partial sequence | sequence record 67347 | Insert sequence
ATGGACTACAAAGACCATGACGGTGATTATAAAGATCATGACATCGATTACAAGGATGACGATGACAAGA
TGGCCCCCAAGAAGAAGAGGAAGGTGGGCATTCACCGCGGGGTACCTATGGTGGACTTGAGGACACTCGG
TTATTCGCAACAGCAACAGGAGAAAATCAAGCCTAAGGTCAGGAGCACCGTCGCGCAACACCACGAGGCG
CTTGTGGGGCATGGCTTCACTCATGCGCATATTGTCGCGCTTTCACAGCACCCTGCGGCGCTTGGGACGG
TGGCTGTCAAATACCAAGATATGATTGCGGCCCTGCCCGAAGCCACGCACGAGGCAATTGTAGGGGTCGG
TAAACAGTGGTCGGGAGCGCGAGCACTTGAGGCGCTGCTGACTGTGGCGGGTGAGCTTAGGGGGCCTCCG
CTCCAGCTCGACACCGGGCAGCTGCTGAAGATCGCGAAGAGAGGGGGAGTAACAGCGGTAGAGGCAGTGC
ACGCCTGGCGCAATGCGCTCACCGGGGCCCCCTTGAACCTGACCCCAGACCAGGTAGTCGCAATCGCGAA
CAATAATGGGGGAAAGCAAGCCCTGGAAACCGTGCAAAGGTTGTTGCCGGTCCTTTGTCAAGACCACGGC
CTTACACCGGAGCAAGTCGTGGCCATTGCAAGCAACATCGGTGGCAAACAGGCTCTTGAGACGGTTCAGA
GACTTCTCCCAGTTCTCTGTCAAGCCCACGGGCTGACTCCCGATCAAGTTGTAGCGATTGCGAATAACAA
TGGAGGGAAACAAGCATTGGAGACTGTCCAACGGCTCCTTCCCGTGTTGTGTCAAGCCCACGGTTTGACG
CCTGCACAAGTGGTCGCCATCGCCTCCAATATTGGCGGTAAGCAGGCGCTGGAAACAGTACAGCGCCTGC
TGCCTGTACTGTGCCAGGATCATGGACTGACCCCAGACCAGGTAGTCGCAATCGCGTCGAACATTGGGGG
AAAGCAAGCCCTGGAAACCGTGCAAAGGTTGTTGCCGGTCCTTTGTCAAGACCACGGCCTTACACCGGAG
CAAGTCGTGGCCATTGCAAGCAACATCGGTGGCAAACAGGCTCTTGAGACGGTTCAGAGACTTCTCCCAG
TTCTCTGTCAAGCCCACGGGCTGACTCCCGATCAAGTTGTAGCGATTGCGAATAACAATGGAGGGAAACA
AGCATTGGAGACTGTCCAACGGCTCCTTCCCGTGTTGTGTCAAGCCCACGGTTTGACGCCTGCACAAGTG
GTCGCCATCGCCAGCCATGATGGCGGTAAGCAGGCGCTGGAAACAGTACAGCGCCTGCTGCCTGTACTGT
GCCAGGATCATGGACTGACCCCAGACCAGGTAGTCGCAATCGCGTCACATGACGGGGGAAAGCAAGCCCT
GGAAACCGTGCAAAGGTTGTTGCCGGTCCTTTGTCAAGACCACGGCCTTACACCGGAGCAAGTCGTGGCC
ATTGCAAGCAACATCGGTGGCAAACAGGCTCTTGAGACGGTTCAGAGACTTCTCCCAGTTCTCTGTCAAG
CCCACGGGCTGACTCCCGATCAAGTTGTAGCGATTGCGTCGAACATTGGAGGGAAACAAGCATTGGAGAC
TGTCCAACGGCTCCTTCCCGTGTTGTGTCAAGCCCACGGTTTGACGCCTGCACAAGTGGTCGCCATCGCC
TCCAATATTGGCGGTAAGCAGGCGCTGGAAACAGTACAGCGCCTGCTGCCTGTACTGTGCCAGGATCATG
GACTGACCCCAGACCAGGTAGTCGCAATCGCGAACAATAATGGGGGAAAGCAAGCCCTGGAAACCGTGCA
AAGGTTGTTGCCGGTCCTTTGTCAAGACCACGGCCTTACACCGGAGCAAGTCGTGGCCATTGCAAGCAAC
ATCGGTGGCAAACAGGCTCTTGAGACGGTTCAGAGACTTCTCCCAGTTCTCTGTCAAGCCCACGGGCTGA
CTCCCGATCAAGTTGTAGCGATTGCGAATAACAATGGAGGGAAACAAGCATTGGAGACTGTCCAACGGCT
CCTTCCCGTGTTGTGTCAAGCCCACGGTTTGACGCCTGCACAAGTGGTCGCCATCGCCAACAACAACGGC
GGTAAGCAGGCGCTGGAAACAGTACAGCGCCTGCTGCCTGTACTGTGCCAGGATCATGGACTGACACCCG
AACAGGTGGTCGCCATTGCTTCTAATGGGGGAGGACGGCCAGCCTTGGAG
