>Addgene plasmid #47260 | TAL3541 | addgene partial sequence | sequence record 69280 | JDS-TALEN-F 5'-TAGGGGTCGGTAAACAGTGG-3'
TGTGGCGGGTGAGCTTAGGGGGCCTCCGCTCCAGCTCGACACCGGGCAGCTGCTGAAGATCGCGAAGAGA
GGGGGAGTAACAGCGGTAGAGGCAGTGCACGCCTGGCGCAATGCGCTCACCGGGGCCCCCTTGAACCTGA
CCCCAGACCAGGTAGTCGCAATCGCGAACAATAATGGGGGAAAGCAAGCCCTGGAAACCGTGCAAAGGTT
GTTGCCGGTCCTTTGTCAAGACCACGGCCTTACACCGGAGCAAGTCGTGGCCATTGCAAGCAACATCGGT
GGCAAACAGGCTCTTGAGACGGTTCAGAGACTTCTCCCAGTTCTCTGTCAAGCCCACGGGCTGACTCCCG
ATCAAGTTGTAGCGATTGCGAATAACAATGGAGGGAAACAAGCATTGGAGACTGTCCAACGGCTCCTTCC
CGTGTTGTGTCAAGCCCACGGTTTGACGCCTGCACAAGTGGTCGCCATCGCCTCCAATATTGGCGGTAAG
CAGGCGCTGGAAACAGTACAGCGCCTGCTGCCTGTACTGTGCCAGGATCATGGACTGACCCCAGACCAGG
TAGTCGCAATCGCGTCGAACATTGGGGGAAAGCAAGCCCTGGAAACCGTGCAAAGGTTGTTGCCGGTCCT
TTGTCAAGACCACGGCCTTACACCGGAGCAAGTCGTGGCCATTGCAAGCAACATCGGTGGCAAACAGGCT
CTTGAGACGGTTCAGAGACTTCTCCCAGTTCTCTGTCAAGCCCACGGGCTGACTCCCGATCAAGTTGTAG
CGATTGCGAATAACAATGGAGGGAAACAAGCATTGGAGACTGTCCAACGGCTCCTTCCCGTGTTGTGTCA
AGCCCACGGTTTGACGCCTGC
